Addgene plasmid #99915: psgRNA-ccdB
Purpose: (Empty Backbone) Basic cloning vector for the expression of imaging-based optimization sgRNA
Depositing lab: Yujie Sun. Depositing organization: Peking University. Publication: Multiplexed sgRNA Expression Allows Versatile Single Nonrepetitive DNA Labeling and Endogenous Gene Regulation. Shao S, Chang L, Sun Y, Hou Y, Fan X, Sun Y. ACS Synth Biol. 2017 Sep 7. doi: 10.1021/acssynbio.7b00268. PubMed 28849913.
Backbone
  Vector backbone: pcDNA3.1(+)
  Vector type: Mammalian Expression, CRISPR
Growth in bacteria
  Bacterial resistance: Chloramphenicol and Ampicillin, 25 & 100 μg/mL
  Growth temperature: 37°C
  Growth strain: ccdB Survival
  Copy number: High Copy
Gene/Insert
  Gene/Insert name: None
Terms and licenses: Academic/Nonprofit Terms; Industry Terms: Not Available to Industry
How to cite: psgRNA-ccdB was a gift from Yujie Sun (Addgene plasmid # 99915 ; http://n2t.net/addgene:99915 ; RRID:Addgene_99915)
