[The description below was written by a language model from this plasmid's Addgene catalogue record and pLannotate feature annotations shown in this document.]
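Description:
psgRNA-ccdB is an empty mammalian CRISPR cloning vector for expressing single guide RNAs that carry a scaffold optimized for imaging applications. The catalogue lists pcDNA3.1(+) as the backbone, although the annotated features do not include the CMV promoter or a mammalian selection marker. What is present is a high-copy ColE1/pUC origin, an f1 origin, an ampicillin resistance gene with its bla promoter, and short remnants of lacZα, tetracycline resistance and SV40 large T sequences that look like cloning leftovers. The two sequence records (depositor and sequencing-derived) differ by a single nucleotide in length and give essentially identical annotations.

The functional unit begins with a synthetic poly(A) signal and an RNA polymerase II pause site, which insulate the cassette from upstream read-through transcription. These are followed by the human U6 RNA polymerase III promoter and a T7 promoter. Downstream lies a stuffer bounded by attR1 and attR2, containing the ccdB toxin gene, a ccdA fragment, and a chloramphenicol acetyltransferase gene with its own promoter. After it comes a fragment matching the Streptococcus pyogenes tracrRNA, which represents the sgRNA scaffold, and then an SV40 poly(A) signal in reverse orientation.

Because ccdB kills standard E. coli, the parental plasmid must be propagated in a ccdB-tolerant strain under ampicillin plus chloramphenicol. Replacing the stuffer with a guide sequence removes the toxin, so recombinants are counter-selected in ordinary strains and the spacer sits between U6 and the scaffold. The record does not state whether this replacement is done by restriction cloning or by Gateway recombination. The associated work concerns multiplexed sgRNA expression for labelling nonrepetitive genomic loci and regulating endogenous genes. Cas9 or dCas9 is not encoded and must be supplied separately.
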