Features (pLannotate 1.2.2; 20 found; start..end, strand, type, name):
    123..171     +  polyA_signal   poly(A) signal: synthetic polyadenylation signal
    185..276     +  misc_feature   pause site: RNA polymerase II transcriptional pause signal from the human α2 globin gene
    305..544     +  promoter       U6 promoter: RNA polymerase III promoter for human U6 snRNA
    576..594     +  promoter       T7 promoter: promoter for bacteriophage T7 RNA polymerase
    624..748     +  protein_bind   attR1: mutant version of attR; recombination site for the Gateway® LR reaction LR Clonase™
    984..1136    -  CDS            dpnD (fragment): DPND_STRPN - Protein predicted: Swiss-Prot protein existence level 4. From Streptococcus pneumoniae serotype 4 (strain ATCC BAA-334 / TIGR4).
   1180..1482    -  CDS            ccdB: CCDB_ECOLI - Also known as G, letB, letD. Experimental evidence at protein level: Swiss-Prot protein existence level 1. Toxic component of a type II toxin-antitoxin (TA) system, functioning in plasmid maintainence. Responsible for the post- segregational killing (PSK) of plasmid-free cells, also referred to as a plasmid addiction system. Half-life of over 2 hours. Cell killing by CcdB is accompanied by filamentation, defects in chromosome and plasmid segregation, defects in cell division, formation of anucleate cells, decreased DNA synthesis and plasmid loss. Interferes with the activity of DN
   1487..1645    -  CDS            ccdA (fragment): CCDA_ECO57 - Also known as H, letA. Experimental evidence at protein level: Swiss-Prot protein existence level 1. Antitoxin component of a type II toxin-antitoxin (TA) system which inhibits the post-segregational killing (PSK) of plasmid-free cells, also referred to as a plasmid addiction system. Binds to and blocks the activity of CcdB; will also remove bound CcdB protein from the CcdB-GyrA complex by forming a CcdA-CcdB complex, a process termed rejuvenation. Functions as a transcriptional corepressor for the ccdAB operon, repression also requires CcdB (By similarity). From Escherichia coli
   1827..2485    -  CDS            CmR: chloramphenicol acetyltransferase; cat; confers resistance to chloramphenicol
   2486..2588    -  promoter       cat promoter: promoter of the E. coli cat gene encoding chloramphenicol acetyltransferase
   2766..2890    -  protein_bind   attR2: mutant version of attR; recombination site for the Gateway® LR reaction LR Clonase™
   2941..3008    +  misc_RNA       tracrRNA (fragment): trans-activating CRISPR RNA for the Streptococcus pyogenes CRISPR/Cas9 system
   3055..3176    -  polyA_signal   SV40 poly(A) signal: SV40 polyadenylation signal
   3199..3267    -  CDS            large T antigen (fragment): large T antigen from SV40 (simian virus 40)
   3283..3415    +  CDS            TcR (fragment): tetracycline efflux protein; tet; confers resistance to tetracycline
   3595..4183    -  rep_origin     ori: high-copy-number ColE1/pMB1/pBR322/pUC origin of replication
   4354..5214    -  CDS            AmpR: β-lactamase; bla; confers resistance to ampicillin, carbenicillin, and related antibiotics
   5215..5319    -  promoter       AmpR promoter: bla
   5346..5801    +  rep_origin     f1 ori (sequence partly withheld): f1 bacteriophage origin of replication; arrow indicates direction of (+) strand synthesis
   5806..64      -  CDS            lacZα (fragment) (across the origin): LacZα fragment of β-galactosidase; lacZ fragment
>Addgene plasmid #99915 | psgRNA-ccdB | depositor full sequence | sequence record 182683 | Full Sequence
CCATTCAGGCTGCGCAACTGTTGGGAAGGGCGATCGGTGCGGGCCTCTTCGCTATTACGCCAGCCCAAGC
TACCATGATAAGTAAGTAATATTAAGGTACGGGAGGTACTTGGAGCGGCCGCAATAAAATATCTTTATTT
TCATTACATCTGTGTGTTGGTTTTTTGTGTGAATCGATAGTACTAACATACGCTCTCCATCAAAACAAAA
CGAAACAAAACAAACTAGCAAAATAGGCTGTCCCCAGTGCAAGTGCAGGTGCCAGAACATTTCTCTATCG
ATAGGTACCAAGGTCGGGCAGGAAGAGGGCCTATTTCCATGATTCCTTCATATTTGCATATACGATACAA
GGCTGTTAGAGAGATAATTAGAATTAATTTGACTGTAAACACAAAGATATTAGTACAAAATACGTGACGT
AGAAAGTAATAATTTCTTGGGTATTTGCAGTTTTTAAAATTATGTTTTAAAATGGACTATCATATGCTTA
CCGTAACTTGAAAGTATTTCGATTTCTTGGCTTTATATATCTTGTGGAAAGGACGAAACACCGAGAGACG
CTGGCTTATCGAAATTAATACGACTCACTATAGGGAGACCCAAGCTGGCTAGTTAAGCTATCAACAAGTT
TGTACAAAAAAGCTGAACGAGAAACGTAAAATGATATAAATATCAATATATTAAATTAGATTTTGCATAA
AAAACAGACTACATAATACTGTAAAACACAACATATCCAGTCACTATGAATCAACTACTTAGATGGTATT
AGTGACCTGTAGTCGACCGACAGCCTTCCAAATGTTCTTCGGGTGATGCTGCCAACTTAGTCGACCGACA
GCCTTCCAAATGTTCTTCTCAAACGGAATCGTCGTATCCAGCCTACTCGCTATTGTCCTCAATGCCGTAT
TAAATCATAAAAAGAAATAAGAAAAAGAGGTGCGAGCCTCTTTTTTGTGTGACAAAATAAAAACATCTAC
CTATTCATATACGCTAGTGTCATAGTCCTGAAAATCATCTGCATCAAGAACAATTTCACAACTCTTATAC
TTTTCTCTTACAAGTCGTTCGGCTTCATCTGGATTTTCAGCCTCTATACTTACTAAACGTGATAAAGTTT
CTGTAATTTCTACTGTATCGACCTGCAGACTGGCTGTGTATAAGGGAGCCTGACATTTATATTCCCCAGA
ACATCAGGTTAATGGCGTTTTTGATGTCATTTTCGCGGTGGCTGAGATCAGCCACTTCTTCCCCGATAAC
GGAGACCGGCACACTGGCCATATCGGTGGTCATCATGCGCCAGCTTTCATCCCCGATATGCACCACCGGG
TAAAGTTCACGGGAGACTTTATCTGACAGCAGACGTGCACTGGCCAGGGGGATCACCATCCGTCGCCCGG
GCGTGTCAATAATATCACTCTGTACATCCACAAACAGACGATAACGGCTCTCTCTTTTATAGGTGTAAAC
CTTAAACTGCATTTCACCAGCCCCTGTTCTCGTCAGCAAAAGAGCCGTTCATTTCAATAAACCGGGCGAC
CTCAGCCATCCCTTCCTGATTTTCCGCTTTCCAGCGTTCGGCACGCAGACGACGGGCTTCATTCTGCATG
GTTGTGCTTACCAGACCGGAGATATTGACATCATATATGCCTTGAGCAACTGATAGCTGTCGCTGTCAAC
TGTCACTGTAATACGCTGCTTCATAGCATACCTCTTTTTGACATACTTCGGGTATACATATCAGTATATA
TTCTTATACCGCAAAAATCAGCGCGCAAATACGCATACTGTTATCTGGCTTTTAGTAAGCCGGATCCACG
CGGCGTTTACGCCCCCCCTGCCACTCATCGCAGTACTGTTGTAATTCATTAAGCATTCTGCCGACATGGA
AGCCATCACAAACGGCATGATGAACCTGAATCGCCAGCGGCATCAGCACCTTGTCGCCTTGCGTATAATA
TTTGCCCATGGTGAAAACGGGGGCGAAGAAGTTGTCCATATTGGCCACGTTTAAATCAAAACTGGTGAAA
CTCACCCAGGGATTGGCTGAGACGAAAAACATATTCTCAATAAACCCTTTAGGGAAATAGGCCAGGTTTT
CACCGTAACACGCCACATCTTGCGAATATATGTGTAGAAACTGCCGGAAATCGTCGTGGTATTCACTCCA
GAGCGATGAAAACGTTTCAGTTTGCTCATGGAAAACGGTGTAACAAGGGTGAACACTATCCCATATCACC
AGCTCACCGTCTTTCATTGCCATACGGAATTCCGGATGAGCATTCATCAGGCGGGCAAGAATGTGAATAA
AGGCCGGATAAAACTTGTGCTTATTTTTCTTTACGGTCTTTAAAAAGGCCGTAATATCCAGCTGAACGGT
CTGGTTATAGGTACATTGAGCAACTGACTGAAATGCCTCAAAATGTTCTTTACGATGCCATTGGGATATA
TCAACGGTGGTATATCCAGTGATTTTTTTCTCCATTTTAGCTTCCTTAGCTCCTGAAAATCTCGATAACT
CAAAAAATACGCCCGGTAGTGATCTTATTTCATTATGGTGAAAGTTGGAACCTCTTACGTGCCGATCAAC
GTCTCATTTTCGCCAAAAGTTGGCCCAGGGCTTCCCGGTATCAACAGGGACACCAGGATTTATTTATTCT
GCGAAGTGATCTTCCGTCACAGGTATTTATTCGGCGCAAAGTGCGTCGGGTGATGCTGCCAACTTAGTCG
ACTACAGGTCACTAATACCATCTAAGTAGTTGATTCATAGTGACTGGATATGTTGTGTTTTACAGTATTA
TGTAGTCTGTTTTTTATGCAAAATCTAATTTAATATATTGATATTTATATCATTTTACGTTTCTCGTTCA
GCTTTCTTGTACAAAGTGGTTGATCTAGAGGGCCCGCGGTTCGAACGTCTCTGTTTAAGAGCTATGCTGG
AAACAGCATAGCAAGTTTAAATAAGGCTAGTCCGTTATCAACTTGAAAAAGTGGCACCGAGTCGGTGCTT
TTTTTTCTAGAGTCGGGGCGGCCGGCCGCTTCGAGCAGACATGATAAGATACATTGATGAGTTTGGACAA
ACCACAACTAGAATGCAGTGAAAAAAATGCTTTATTTGTGAAATTTGTGATGCTATTGCTTTATTTGTAA
CCATTATAAGCTGCAATAAACAAGTTAACAACAACAATTGCATTCATTTTATGTTTCAGGTTCAGGGGGA
GGTGTGGGAGGTTTTTTAAAGCAAGTAAAACCTCTACAAATGTGGTAAAATCGATAAGGATCCGTCGACC
GATGCCCTTGAGAGCCTTCAACCCAGTCAGCTCCTTCCGGTGGGCGCGGGGCATGACTATCGTCGCCGCA
CTTATGACTGTCTTCTTTATCATGCAACTCGTAGGACAGGTGCCGGCAGCGCTCTTCCGCTTCCTCGCTC
ACTGACTCGCTGCGCTCGGTCGTTCGGCTGCGGCGAGCGGTATCAGCTCACTCAAAGGCGGTAATACGGT
TATCCACAGAATCAGGGGATAACGCAGGAAAGAACATGTGAGCAAAAGGCCAGCAAAAGGCCAGGAACCG
TAAAAAGGCCGCGTTGCTGGCGTTTTTCCATAGGCTCCGCCCCCCTGACGAGCATCACAAAAATCGACGC
TCAAGTCAGAGGTGGCGAAACCCGACAGGACTATAAAGATACCAGGCGTTTCCCCCTGGAAGCTCCCTCG
TGCGCTCTCCTGTTCCGACCCTGCCGCTTACCGGATACCTGTCCGCCTTTCTCCCTTCGGGAAGCGTGGC
GCTTTCTCAATGCTCACGCTGTAGGTATCTCAGTTCGGTGTAGGTCGTTCGCTCCAAGCTGGGCTGTGTG
CACGAACCCCCCGTTCAGCCCGACCGCTGCGCCTTATCCGGTAACTATCGTCTTGAGTCCAACCCGGTAA
GACACGACTTATCGCCACTGGCAGCAGCCACTGGTAACAGGATTAGCAGAGCGAGGTATGTAGGCGGTGC
TACAGAGTTCTTGAAGTGGTGGCCTAACTACGGCTACACTAGAAGGACAGTATTTGGTATCTGCGCTCTG
CTGAAGCCAGTTACCTTCGGAAAAAGAGTTGGTAGCTCTTGATCCGGCAAACAAACCACCGCTGGTAGCG
GTGGTTTTTTTGTTTGCAAGCAGCAGATTACGCGCAGAAAAAAAGGATCTCAAGAAGATCCTTTGATCTT
TTCTACGGGGTCTGACGCTCAGTGGAACGAAAACTCACGTTAAGGGATTTTGGTCATGAGATTATCAAAA
AGGATCTTCACCTAGATCCTTTTAAATTAAAAATGAAGTTTTAAATCAATCTAAAGTATATATGAGTAAA
CTTGGTCTGACAGTTACCAATGCTTAATCAGTGAGGCACCTATCTCAGCGATCTGTCTATTTCGTTCATC
CATAGTTGCCTGACTCCCCGTCGTGTAGATAACTACGATACGGGAGGGCTTACCATCTGGCCCCAGTGCT
GCAATGATACCGCGAGACCCACGCTCACCGGCTCCAGATTTATCAGCAATAAACCAGCCAGCCGGAAGGG
CCGAGCGCAGAAGTGGTCCTGCAACTTTATCCGCCTCCATCCAGTCTATTAATTGTTGCCGGGAAGCTAG
AGTAAGTAGTTCGCCAGTTAATAGTTTGCGCAACGTTGTTGCCATTGCTACAGGCATCGTGGTGTCACGC
TCGTCGTTTGGTATGGCTTCATTCAGCTCCGGTTCCCAACGATCAAGGCGAGTTACATGATCCCCCATGT
TGTGCAAAAAAGCGGTTAGCTCCTTCGGTCCTCCGATCGTTGTCAGAAGTAAGTTGGCCGCAGTGTTATC
ACTCATGGTTATGGCAGCACTGCATAATTCTCTTACTGTCATGCCATCCGTAAGATGCTTTTCTGTGACT
GGTGAGTACTCAACCAAGTCATTCTGAGAATAGTGTATGCGGCGACCGAGTTGCTCTTGCCCGGCGTCAA
TACGGGATAATACCGCGCCACATAGCAGAACTTTAAAAGTGCTCATCATTGGAAAACGTTCTTCGGGGCG
AAAACTCTCAAGGATCTTACCGCTGTTGAGATCCAGTTCGATGTAACCCACTCGTGCACCCAACTGATCT
TCAGCATCTTTTACTTTCACCAGCGTTTCTGGGTGAGCAAAAACAGGAAGGCAAAATGCCGCAAAAAAGG
GAATAAGGGCGACACGGAAATGTTGAATACTCATACTCTTCCTTTTTCAATATTATTGAAGCATTTATCA
GGGTTATTGTCTCATGAGCGGATACATATTTGAATGTATTTAGAAAAATAAACAAATAGGGGTTCCGCGC
ACATTTCCCCGAAAAGTGCCACCTG
[124 nt withheld, positions 5346-5469]
C
[91 nt withheld, positions 5471-5561]
A
[49 nt withheld, positions 5563-5611]
CCTTTGACGTTGGAGTCCACGTTCTTT
[37 nt withheld, positions 5639-5675]
ACCCTATCTCGGTCTATTCTTTTGATTTATAAGGGATTTTGCCGATTTCGGCCTATTGGTTAAAAAATGA
GCTGATTTAACAAAAATTTAACGCGAATTTTAACAAAATATTAACGTTTACAATTTCCCATTCG
