Features (pLannotate 1.2.2; 20 found; start..end, strand, type, name):
    123..171     +  polyA_signal   poly(A) signal: synthetic polyadenylation signal
    185..276     +  misc_feature   pause site: RNA polymerase II transcriptional pause signal from the human α2 globin gene
    305..545     +  promoter       U6 promoter: RNA polymerase III promoter for human U6 snRNA
    577..595     +  promoter       T7 promoter: promoter for bacteriophage T7 RNA polymerase
    625..749     +  protein_bind   attR1: mutant version of attR; recombination site for the Gateway® LR reaction LR Clonase™
    985..1137    -  CDS            dpnD (fragment): DPND_STRPN - Protein predicted: Swiss-Prot protein existence level 4. From Streptococcus pneumoniae serotype 4 (strain ATCC BAA-334 / TIGR4).
   1181..1483    -  CDS            ccdB: CCDB_ECOLI - Also known as G, letB, letD. Experimental evidence at protein level: Swiss-Prot protein existence level 1. Toxic component of a type II toxin-antitoxin (TA) system, functioning in plasmid maintainence. Responsible for the post- segregational killing (PSK) of plasmid-free cells, also referred to as a plasmid addiction system. Half-life of over 2 hours. Cell killing by CcdB is accompanied by filamentation, defects in chromosome and plasmid segregation, defects in cell division, formation of anucleate cells, decreased DNA synthesis and plasmid loss. Interferes with the activity of DN
   1488..1646    -  CDS            ccdA (fragment): CCDA_ECO57 - Also known as H, letA. Experimental evidence at protein level: Swiss-Prot protein existence level 1. Antitoxin component of a type II toxin-antitoxin (TA) system which inhibits the post-segregational killing (PSK) of plasmid-free cells, also referred to as a plasmid addiction system. Binds to and blocks the activity of CcdB; will also remove bound CcdB protein from the CcdB-GyrA complex by forming a CcdA-CcdB complex, a process termed rejuvenation. Functions as a transcriptional corepressor for the ccdAB operon, repression also requires CcdB (By similarity). From Escherichia coli
   1828..2486    -  CDS            CmR: chloramphenicol acetyltransferase; cat; confers resistance to chloramphenicol
   2487..2589    -  promoter       cat promoter: promoter of the E. coli cat gene encoding chloramphenicol acetyltransferase
   2767..2891    -  protein_bind   attR2: mutant version of attR; recombination site for the Gateway® LR reaction LR Clonase™
   2942..3009    +  misc_RNA       tracrRNA (fragment): trans-activating CRISPR RNA for the Streptococcus pyogenes CRISPR/Cas9 system
   3056..3177    -  polyA_signal   SV40 poly(A) signal: SV40 polyadenylation signal
   3200..3268    -  CDS            large T antigen (fragment): large T antigen from SV40 (simian virus 40)
   3284..3416    +  CDS            TcR (fragment): tetracycline efflux protein; tet; confers resistance to tetracycline
   3596..4184    -  rep_origin     ori: high-copy-number ColE1/pMB1/pBR322/pUC origin of replication
   4355..5215    -  CDS            AmpR: β-lactamase; bla; confers resistance to ampicillin, carbenicillin, and related antibiotics
   5216..5320    -  promoter       AmpR promoter: bla
   5347..5775    +  rep_origin     f1 ori (sequence partly withheld): f1 bacteriophage origin of replication; arrow indicates direction of (+) strand synthesis
   5807..64      -  CDS            lacZα (fragment) (across the origin): LacZα fragment of β-galactosidase; lacZ fragment
>Addgene plasmid #99915 | psgRNA-ccdB | addgene full sequence | sequence record 194886 | Addgene NGS Result
CCATTCAGGCTGCGCAACTGTTGGGAAGGGCGATCGGTGCGGGCCTCTTCGCTATTACGCCAGCCCAAGC
TACCATGATAAGTAAGTAATATTAAGGTACGGGAGGTACTTGGAGCGGCCGCAATAAAATATCTTTATTT
TCATTACATCTGTGTGTTGGTTTTTTGTGTGAATCGATAGTACTAACATACGCTCTCCATCAAAACAAAA
CGAAACAAAACAAACTAGCAAAATAGGCTGTCCCCAGTGCAAGTGCAGGTGCCAGAACATTTCTCTATCG
ATAGGTACCAAGGTCGGGCAGGAAGAGGGCCTATTTCCCATGATTCCTTCATATTTGCATATACGATACA
AGGCTGTTAGAGAGATAATTAGAATTAATTTGACTGTAAACACAAAGATATTAGTACAAAATACGTGACG
TAGAAAGTAATAATTTCTTGGGTAGTTTGCAGTTTTAAAATTATGTTTTAAAATGGACTATCATATGCTT
ACCGTAACTTGAAAGTATTTCGATTTCTTGGCTTTATATATCTTGTGGAAAGGACGAAACACCGAGAGAC
GCTGGCTTATCGAAATTAATACGACTCACTATAGGGAGACCCAAGCTGGCTAGTTAAGCTATCAACAAGT
TTGTACAAAAAAGCTGAACGAGAAACGTAAAATGATATAAATATCAATATATTAAATTAGATTTTGCATA
AAAAACAGACTACATAATACTGTAAAACACAACATATCCAGTCACTATGAATCAACTACTTAGATGGTAT
TAGTGACCTGTAGTCGACCGACAGCCTTCCAAATGTTCTTCGGGTGATGCTGCCAACTTAGTCGACCGAC
AGCCTTCCAAATGTTCTTCTCAAACGGAATCGTCGTATCCAGCCTACTCGCTATTGTCCTCAATGCCGTA
TTAAATCATAAAAAGAAATAAGAAAAAGAGGTGCGAGCCTCTTTTTTGTGTGACAAAATAAAAACATCTA
CCTATTCATATACGCTAGTGTCATAGTCCTGAAAATCATCTGCATCAAGAACAATTTCACAACTCTTATA
CTTTTCTCTTACAAGTCGTTCGGCTTCATCTGGATTTTCAGCCTCTATACTTACTAAACGTGATAAAGTT
TCTGTAATTTCTACTGTATCGACCTGCAGACTGGCTGTGTATAAGGGAGCCTGACATTTATATTCCCCAG
AACATCAGGTTAATGGCGTTTTTGATGTCATTTTCGCGGTGGCTGAGATCAGCCACTTCTTCCCCGATAA
CGGAGACCGGCACACTGGCCATATCGGTGGTCATCATGCGCCAGCTTTCATCCCCGATATGCACCACCGG
GTAAAGTTCACGGGAGACTTTATCTGACAGCAGACGTGCACTGGCCAGGGGGATCACCATCCGTCGCCCG
GGCGTGTCAATAATATCACTCTGTACATCCACAAACAGACGATAACGGCTCTCTCTTTTATAGGTGTAAA
CCTTAAACTGCATTTCACCAGCCCCTGTTCTCGTCAGCAAAAGAGCCGTTCATTTCAATAAACCGGGCGA
CCTCAGCCATCCCTTCCTGATTTTCCGCTTTCCAGCGTTCGGCACGCAGACGACGGGCTTCATTCTGCAT
GGTTGTGCTTACCAGACCGGAGATATTGACATCATATATGCCTTGAGCAACTGATAGCTGTCGCTGTCAA
CTGTCACTGTAATACGCTGCTTCATAGCATACCTCTTTTTGACATACTTCGGGTATACATATCAGTATAT
ATTCTTATACCGCAAAAATCAGCGCGCAAATACGCATACTGTTATCTGGCTTTTAGTAAGCCGGATCCAC
GCGGCGTTTACGCCCCCCCTGCCACTCATCGCAGTACTGTTGTAATTCATTAAGCATTCTGCCGACATGG
AAGCCATCACAAACGGCATGATGAACCTGAATCGCCAGCGGCATCAGCACCTTGTCGCCTTGCGTATAAT
ATTTGCCCATGGTGAAAACGGGGGCGAAGAAGTTGTCCATATTGGCCACGTTTAAATCAAAACTGGTGAA
ACTCACCCAGGGATTGGCTGAGACGAAAAACATATTCTCAATAAACCCTTTAGGGAAATAGGCCAGGTTT
TCACCGTAACACGCCACATCTTGCGAATATATGTGTAGAAACTGCCGGAAATCGTCGTGGTATTCACTCC
AGAGCGATGAAAACGTTTCAGTTTGCTCATGGAAAACGGTGTAACAAGGGTGAACACTATCCCATATCAC
CAGCTCACCGTCTTTCATTGCCATACGGAATTCCGGATGAGCATTCATCAGGCGGGCAAGAATGTGAATA
AAGGCCGGATAAAACTTGTGCTTATTTTTCTTTACGGTCTTTAAAAAGGCCGTAATATCCAGCTGAACGG
TCTGGTTATAGGTACATTGAGCAACTGACTGAAATGCCTCAAAATGTTCTTTACGATGCCATTGGGATAT
ATCAACGGTGGTATATCCAGTGATTTTTTTCTCCATTTTAGCTTCCTTAGCTCCTGAAAATCTCGATAAC
TCAAAAAATACGCCCGGTAGTGATCTTATTTCATTATGGTGAAAGTTGGAACCTCTTACGTGCCGATCAA
CGTCTCATTTTCGCCAAAAGTTGGCCCAGGGCTTCCCGGTATCAACAGGGACACCAGGATTTATTTATTC
TGCGAAGTGATCTTCCGTCACAGGTATTTATTCGGCGCAAAGTGCGTCGGGTGATGCTGCCAACTTAGTC
GACTACAGGTCACTAATACCATCTAAGTAGTTGATTCATAGTGACTGGATATGTTGTGTTTTACAGTATT
ATGTAGTCTGTTTTTTATGCAAAATCTAATTTAATATATTGATATTTATATCATTTTACGTTTCTCGTTC
AGCTTTCTTGTACAAAGTGGTTGATCTAGAGGGCCCGCGGTTCGAACGTCTCTGTTTAAGAGCTATGCTG
GAAACAGCATAGCAAGTTTAAATAAGGCTAGTCCGTTATCAACTTGAAAAAGTGGCACCGAGTCGGTGCT
TTTTTTTCTAGAGTCGGGGCGGCCGGCCGCTTCGAGCAGACATGATAAGATACATTGATGAGTTTGGACA
AACCACAACTAGAATGCAGTGAAAAAAATGCTTTATTTGTGAAATTTGTGATGCTATTGCTTTATTTGTA
ACCATTATAAGCTGCAATAAACAAGTTAACAACAACAATTGCATTCATTTTATGTTTCAGGTTCAGGGGG
AGGTGTGGGAGGTTTTTTAAAGCAAGTAAAACCTCTACAAATGTGGTAAAATCGATAAGGATCCGTCGAC
CGATGCCCTTGAGAGCCTTCAACCCAGTCAGCTCCTTCCGGTGGGCGCGGGGCATGACTATCGTCGCCGC
ACTTATGACTGTCTTCTTTATCATGCAACTCGTAGGACAGGTGCCGGCAGCGCTCTTCCGCTTCCTCGCT
CACTGACTCGCTGCGCTCGGTCGTTCGGCTGCGGCGAGCGGTATCAGCTCACTCAAAGGCGGTAATACGG
TTATCCACAGAATCAGGGGATAACGCAGGAAAGAACATGTGAGCAAAAGGCCAGCAAAAGGCCAGGAACC
GTAAAAAGGCCGCGTTGCTGGCGTTTTTCCATAGGCTCCGCCCCCCTGACGAGCATCACAAAAATCGACG
CTCAAGTCAGAGGTGGCGAAACCCGACAGGACTATAAAGATACCAGGCGTTTCCCCCTGGAAGCTCCCTC
GTGCGCTCTCCTGTTCCGACCCTGCCGCTTACCGGATACCTGTCCGCCTTTCTCCCTTCGGGAAGCGTGG
CGCTTTCTCATAGCTCACGCTGTAGGTATCTCAGTTCGGTGTAGGTCGTTCGCTCCAAGCTGGGCTGTGT
GCACGAACCCCCCGTTCAGCCCGACCGCTGCGCCTTATCCGGTAACTATCGTCTTGAGTCCAACCCGGTA
AGACACGACTTATCGCCACTGGCAGCAGCCACTGGTAACAGGATTAGCAGAGCGAGGTATGTAGGCGGTG
CTACAGAGTTCTTGAAGTGGTGGCCTAACTACGGCTACACTAGAAGAACAGTATTTGGTATCTGCGCTCT
GCTGAAGCCAGTTACCTTCGGAAAAAGAGTTGGTAGCTCTTGATCCGGCAAACAAACCACCGCTGGTAGC
GGTGGTTTTTTTGTTTGCAAGCAGCAGATTACGCGCAGAAAAAAAGGATCTCAAGAAGATCCTTTGATCT
TTTCTACGGGGTCTGACGCTCAGTGGAACGAAAACTCACGTTAAGGGATTTTGGTCATGAGATTATCAAA
AAGGATCTTCACCTAGATCCTTTTAAATTAAAAATGAAGTTTTAAATCAATCTAAAGTATATATGAGTAA
ACTTGGTCTGACAGTTACCAATGCTTAATCAGTGAGGCACCTATCTCAGCGATCTGTCTATTTCGTTCAT
CCATAGTTGCCTGACTCCCCGTCGTGTAGATAACTACGATACGGGAGGGCTTACCATCTGGCCCCAGTGC
TGCAATGATACCGCGAGACCCACGCTCACCGGCTCCAGATTTATCAGCAATAAACCAGCCAGCCGGAAGG
GCCGAGCGCAGAAGTGGTCCTGCAACTTTATCCGCCTCCATCCAGTCTATTAATTGTTGCCGGGAAGCTA
GAGTAAGTAGTTCGCCAGTTAATAGTTTGCGCAACGTTGTTGCCATTGCTACAGGCATCGTGGTGTCACG
CTCGTCGTTTGGTATGGCTTCATTCAGCTCCGGTTCCCAACGATCAAGGCGAGTTACATGATCCCCCATG
TTGTGCAAAAAAGCGGTTAGCTCCTTCGGTCCTCCGATCGTTGTCAGAAGTAAGTTGGCCGCAGTGTTAT
CACTCATGGTTATGGCAGCACTGCATAATTCTCTTACTGTCATGCCATCCGTAAGATGCTTTTCTGTGAC
TGGTGAGTACTCAACCAAGTCATTCTGAGAATAGTGTATGCGGCGACCGAGTTGCTCTTGCCCGGCGTCA
ATACGGGATAATACCGCGCCACATAGCAGAACTTTAAAAGTGCTCATCATTGGAAAACGTTCTTCGGGGC
GAAAACTCTCAAGGATCTTACCGCTGTTGAGATCCAGTTCGATGTAACCCACTCGTGCACCCAACTGATC
TTCAGCATCTTTTACTTTCACCAGCGTTTCTGGGTGAGCAAAAACAGGAAGGCAAAATGCCGCAAAAAAG
GGAATAAGGGCGACACGGAAATGTTGAATACTCATACTCTTCCTTTTTCAATATTATTGAAGCATTTATC
AGGGTTATTGTCTCATGAGCGGATACATATTTGAATGTATTTAGAAAAATAAACAAATAGGGGTTCCGCG
CACATTTCCCCGAAAAGTGCCACCTG
[124 nt withheld, positions 5347-5470]
C
[91 nt withheld, positions 5472-5562]
A
[49 nt withheld, positions 5564-5612]
CCTTTGACGTTGGAGTCCACGTTCTTT
[37 nt withheld, positions 5640-5676]
ACCCTATCTCGGTCTATTCTTTTGATTTATAAGGGATTTTGCCGATTTCGGCCTATTGGTTAAAAAATGA
GCTGATTTAACAAAAATTTAACGCGAATTTTAACAAAATATTAACGCTTACAATTTGCCATTCG
